>Addgene plasmid #144772 | TFORF3296 | addgene full sequence | sequence record 404363 | Addgene NGS Result
TTAATGTAGTCTTATGCAATACTCTTGTAGTCTTGCAACATGGTAACGATGAGTTAGCAACATGCCTTAC
AAGGAGAGAAAAAGCACCGTGCATGCCGATTGGTGGAAGTAAGGTGGTACGATCGTGCCTTATTAGGAAG
GCAACAGACGGGTCTGACATGGATTGGACGAACCACTGAATTGCCGCATTGCAGAGATATTGTATTTAAG
TGCCTAGCTCGATACATAAACGGGTCTCTCTGGTTAGACCAGATCTGAGCCTGGGAGCTCTCTGGCTAAC
TAGGGAACCCACTGCTTAAGCCTCAATAAAGCTTGCCTTGAGTGCTTCAAGTAGTGTGTGCCCGTCTGTT
GTGTGACTCTGGTAACTAGAGATCCCTCAGACCCTTTTAGTCAGTGTGGAAAATCTCTAGCAGTGGCGCC
CGAACAGGGACTTGAAAGCGAAAGGGAAACCAGAGGAGCTCTCTCGACGCAGGACTCGGCTTGCTGAAGC
GCGCACGGCAAGAGGCGAGGGGCGGCGACTGGTGAGTACGCCAAAAATTTTGACTAGCGGAGGCTAGAAG
GAGAGAGATGGGTGCGAGAGCGTCAGTATTAAGCGGGGGAGAATTAGATCGCGATGGGAAAAAATTCGGT
TAAGGCCAGGGGGAAAGAAAAAATATAAATTAAAACATATAGTATGGGCAAGCAGGGAGCTAGAACGATT
CGCAGTTAATCCTGGCCTGTTAGAAACATCAGAAGGCTGTAGACAAATACTGGGACAGCTACAACCATCC
CTTCAGACAGGATCAGAAGAACTTAGATCATTATATAATACAGTAGCAACCCTCTATTGTGTGCATCAAA
GGATAGAGATAAAAGACACCAAGGAAGCTTTAGACAAGATAGAGGAAGAGCAAAACAAAAGTAAGACCAC
CGCACAGCAAGCGGCCGCTGATCTTCAGACCTGGAGGAGGAGATATGAGGGACAATTGGAGAAGTGAATT
ATATAAATATAAAGTAGTAAAAATTGAACCATTAGGAGTAGCACCCACCAAGGCAAAGAGAAGAGTGGTG
CAGAGAGAAAAAAGAGCAGTGGGAATAGGAGCTTTGTTCCTTGGGTTCTTGGGAGCAGCAGGAAGCACTA
TGGGCGCAGCGTCAATGACGCTGACGGTACAGGCCAGACAATTATTGTCTGGTATAGTGCAGCAGCAGAA
CAATTTGCTGAGGGCTATTGAGGCGCAACAGCATCTGTTGCAACTCACAGTCTGGGGCATCAAGCAGCTC
CAGGCAAGAATCCTGGCTGTGGAAAGATACCTAAAGGATCAACAGCTCCTGGGGATTTGGGGTTGCTCTG
GAAAACTCATTTGCACCACTGCTGTGCCTTGGAATGCTAGTTGGAGTAATAAATCTCTGGAACAGATTTG
GAATCACACGACCTGGATGGAGTGGGACAGAGAAATTAACAATTACACAAGCTTAATACACTCCTTAATT
GAAGAATCGCAAAACCAGCAAGAAAAGAATGAACAAGAATTATTGGAATTAGATAAATGGGCAAGTTTGT
GGAATTGGTTTAACATAACAAATTGGCTGTGGTATATAAAATTATTCATAATGATAGTAGGAGGCTTGGT
AGGTTTAAGAATAGTTTTTGCTGTACTTTCTATAGTGAATAGAGTTAGGCAGGGATATTCACCATTATCG
TTTCAGACCCACCTCCCAACCCCGAGGGGACCCATGCATTGCATCTCAATTAGTCAGCAACCAGGTGTGG
AAAGTCCCCAGGCTCCCCAGCAGGCAGAAGTATGCAAAGCATGCGTCTCAATTAGTCAGCAACCATAGTC
CCGCCCCTAACTCCGCCCATCCCGCCCCTAACTCCGCCCAGTTCCGCCCATTCTCCGCCCCATGGCTGAC
TAATTTTTTTTATTTATGCAGAGGCCGAGGCCGCCTCGGCCTCTGAGCTATTCCAGAAGTAGTGAGGAGG
CTTTTTTGGAGGCCTAGGCTTTTGCAAAAAGCTTTCTAGAGGTACCACCGGAGCTTACCATGACCGAGTA
CAAGCCCACGGTGCGCCTCGCCACCCGCGACGACGTCCCCAGGGCCGTACGCACCCTCGCCGCCGCGTTC
GCCGACTACCCCGCCACGCGCCACACCGTCGATCCGGACCGCCACATCGAGCGGGTCACCGAGCTGCAAG
AACTCTTCCTCACGCGCGTCGGGCTCGACATCGGCAAGGTGTGGGTCGCGGACGACGGCGCCGCCGTGGC
GGTCTGGACCACGCCGGAGAGCGTCGAAGCGGGGGCGGTGTTCGCCGAGATCGGCCCGCGCATGGCCGAG
TTGAGCGGTTCCCGGCTGGCCGCGCAGCAACAGATGGAAGGCCTCCTGGCGCCGCACCGGCCCAAGGAGC
CCGCGTGGTTCCTGGCCACCGTCGGCGTCTCGCCCGACCACCAGGGCAAGGGTCTGGGCAGCGCCGTCGT
GCTCCCCGGAGTGGAGGCGGCCGAGCGCGCCGGGGTGCCCGCCTTCCTGGAGACCTCCGCGCCCCGCAAC
CTCCCCTTCTACGAGCGGCTCGGCTTCACCGTCACCGCCGACGTCGAGGTGCCCGAAGGACCGCGCACCT
GGTGCATGACCCGCAAGCCCGGTGCCAGTTAACGAATTCTAGATCTTGAGACAAATGGCAGTATTCATCC
ACAATTTTAAAAGAAAAGGGGGGATTGGGGGGTACAGTGCAGGGGAAAGAATAGTAGACATAATAGCAAC
AGACATACAAACTAAAGAATTACAAAAACAAATTACAAAAATTCAAAATTTTCGGGTTTATTACAGGGAC
AGCAGAGATCCACTTTGGCGCCGGCTCGAGGCCTGCAGGTGCAAAGATGGATAAAGTTTTAAACAGAGAG
GAATCTTTGCAGCTAATGGACCTTCTAGGTCTTGAAAGGAGTGGGAATTGGCTCCGGTGCCCGTCAGTGG
GCAGAGCGCACATCGCCCACAGTCCCCGAGAAGTTGGGGGGAGGGGTCGGCAATTGAACCGGTGCCTAGA
GAAGGTGGCGCGGGGTAAACTGGGAAAGTGATGTCGTGTACTGGCTCCGCCTTTTTCCCGAGGGTGGGGG
AGAACCGTATATAAGTGCAGTAGTCGCCGTGAACGTTCTTTTTCGCAACGGGTTTGCCGCCAGAACACAG
GTAAGTGCCGTGTGTGGTTCCCGCGGGCCTGGCCTCTTTACGGGTTATGGCCCTTGCGTGCCTTGAATTA
CTTCCACCTGGCTGCAGTACGTGATTCTTGATCCCGAGCTTCGGGTTGGAAGTGGGTGGGAGAGTTCGAG
GCCTTGCGCTTAAGGAGCCCCTTCGCCTCGTGCTTGAGTTGAGGCCTGGCCTGGGCGCTGGGGCCGCCGC
GTGCGAATCTGGTGGCACCTTCGCGCCTGTCTCGCTGCTTTCGATAAGTCTCTAGCCATTTAAAATTTTT
GATGACCTGCTGCGACGCTTTTTTTCTGGCAAGATAGTCTTGTAAATGCGGGCCAAGATCTGCACACTGG
TATTTCGGTTTTTGGGGCCGCGGGCGGCGACGGGGCCCGTGCGTCCCAGCGCACATGTTCGGCGAGGCGG
GGCCTGCGAGCGCGGCCACCGAGAATCGGACGGGGGTAGTCTCAAGCTGGCCGGCCTGCTCTGGTGCCTG
GCCTCGCGCCGCCGTGTATCGCCCCGCCCTGGGCGGCAAGGCTGGCCCGGTCGGCACCAGTTGCGTGAGC
GGAAAGATGGCCGCTTCCCGGCCCTGCTGCAGGGAGCTCAAAATGGAGGACGCGGCGCTCGGGAGAGCGG
GCGGGTGAGTCACCCACACAAAGGAAAAGGGCCTTTCCGTCCTCAGCCGTCGCTTCATGTGACTCCACGG
AGTACCGGGCGCCGTCCAGGCACCTCGATTAGTTCTCGAGCTTTTGGAGTACGTCGTCTTTAGGTTGGGG
GGAGGGGTTTTATGCGATGGAGTTTCCCCACACTGAGTGGGTGGAGACTGAAGTTAGGCCAGCTTGGCAC
TTGATGTAATTCTCCTTGGAATTTGCCCTTTTTGAGTTTGGATCTTGGTTCATTCTCAAGCCTCAGACAG
TGGTTCAAAGTTTTTTTCTTCCATTTCAGGTGTCGTGAGGCTAGCATCGATTGATCAACAAGTTTGTACA
AAAAAGTTGGCATGGAGGGCGCTGGCGGCGCGAACGACAAGAAAAAGATAAGTTCTGAACGTCGAAAAGA
AAAGTCTCGAGATGCAGCCAGATCTCGGCGAAGTAAAGAATCTGAAGTTTTTTATGAGCTTGCTCATCAG
TTGCCACTTCCACATAATGTGAGTTCGCATCTTGATAAGGCCTCTGTGATGAGGCTTACCATCAGCTATT
TGCGTGTGAGGAAACTTCTGGATGCTGGTGATTTGGATATTGAAGATGACATGAAAGCACAGATGAATTG
CTTTTATTTGAAAGCCTTGGATGGTTTTGTTATGGTTCTCACAGATGATGGTGACATGATTTACATTTCT
GATAATGTGAACAAATACATGGGATTAACTCAGTTTGAACTAACTGGACACAGTGTGTTTGATTTTACTC
ATCCATGTGACCATGAGGAAATGAGAGAAATGCTTACACACAGAAATGGCCTTGTGAAAAAGGGTAAAGA
ACAAAACACACAGCGAAGCTTTTTTCTCAGAATGAAGTGTACCCTAACTAGCCGAGGAAGAACTATGAAC
ATAAAGTCTGCAACATGGAAGGTATTGCACTGCACAGGCCACATTCACGTATATGATACCAACAGTAACC
AACCTCAGTGTGGGTATAAGAAACCACCTATGACCTGCTTGGTGCTGATTTGTGAACCCATTCCTCACCC
ATCAAATATTGAAATTCCTTTAGATAGCAAGACTTTCCTCAGTCGACACAGCCTGGATATGAAATTTTCT
TATTGTGATGAAAGAATTACCGAATTGATGGGATATGAGCCAGAAGAACTTTTAGGCCGCTCAATTTATG
AATATTATCATGCTTTGGACTCTGATCATCTGACCAAAACTCATCATGATATGTTTACTAAAGGACAAGT
CACCACAGGACAGTACAGGATGCTTGCCAAAAGAGGTGGATATGTCTGGGTTGAAACTCAAGCAACTGTC
ATATATAACACCAAGAATTCTCAACCACAGTGCATTGTATGTGTGAATTACGTTGTGAGTGGTATTATTC
AGCACGACTTGATTTTCTCCCTTCAACAAACAGAATGTGTCCTTAAACCGGTTGAATCTTCAGATATGAA
AATGACTCAGCTATTCACCAAAGTTGAATCAGAAGATACAAGTAGCCTCTTTGACAAACTTAAGAAGGAA
CCTGATGCTTTAACTTTGCTGGCCCCAGCCGCTGGAGACACAATCATATCTTTAGATTTTGGCAGCAACG
ACACAGAAACTGATGACCAGCAACTTGAGGAAGTACCATTATATAATGATGTAATGCTCCCCTCACCCAA
CGAAAAATTACAGAATATAAATTTGGCAATGTCTCCATTACCCACCGCTGAAACGCCAAAGCCACTTCGA
AGTAGTGCTGACCCTGCACTCAATCAAGAAGTTGCATTAAAATTAGAACCAAATCCAGAGTCACTGGAAC
TTTCTTTTACCATGCCCCAGATTCAGGATCAGACACCTAGTCCTTCCGATGGAAGCACTAGACAAAGTTC
ACCTGAGCCTAATAGTCCCAGTGAATATTGTTTTTATGTGGATAGTGATATGGTCAATGAATTCAAGTTG
GAATTGGTAGAAAAACTTTTTGCTGAAGACACAGAAGCAAAGAACCCATTTTCTACTCAGGACACAGATT
TAGACTTGGAGATGTTAGCTCCCTATATCCCAATGGATGATGACTTCCAGTTACGTTCCTTCGATCAGTT
GTCACCATTAGAAAGCAGTTCCGCAAGCCCTGAAAGCGCAAGTCCTCAAAGCACAGTTACAGTATTCCAG
CAGACTCAAATACAAGAACCTACTGCTAATGCCACCACTACCACTGCCACCACTGATGAATTAAAAACAG
TGACAAAAGACCGTATGGAAGACATTAAAATATTGATTGCATCTCCATCTCCTACCCACATACATAAAGA
AACTACTAGTGCCACATCATCACCATATAGAGATACTCAAAGTCGGACAGCCTCACCAAACAGAGCAGGA
AAAGGAGTCATAGAACAGACAGAAAAATCTCATCCAAGAAGCCCTAACGTGTTATCTGTCGCTTTGAGTC
AAAGAACTACAGTTCCTGAGGAAGAACTAAATCCAAAGATACTAGCTTTGCAGAATGCTCAGAGAAAGCG
AAAAATGGAACATGATGGTTCACTTTTTCAAGCAGTAGGAATTGGAACATTATTACAGCAGCCAGACGAT
CATGCAGCTACTACATCACTTTCTTGGAAACGTGTAAAAGGATGCAAATCTAGTGAACAGAATGGAATGG
AGCAAAAGACAATTATTTTAATACCCTCTGATTTAGCATGTAGACTGCTGGGGCAATCAATGGATGAAAG
TGGATTACCACAGCTGACCAGTTATGATTGTGAAGTTAATGCTCCTATACAAGGCAGCAGAAACCTACTG
CAGGGTGAAGAATTACTCAGAGCTTTGGATCAAGTTAACTGACCAACTTTCTTGTACAAAGTGGTTGATA
TCGGTAAGCCTATCCCTAACCCTCTCCTCGGTCTCGATTCTACGTAGTAATGAACTAGTCCGTAACTTGA
AAGTATTTCGATTTCTTGGCTTTATATATCTTGTGGAAAGGACGACCCACAATGCGGTACGTGCAGGGAA
CGCGTTAAGTCGACAATCAACCTCTGGATTACAAAATTTGTGAAAGATTGACTGGTATTCTTAACTATGT
TGCTCCTTTTACGCTATGTGGATACGCTGCTTTAATGCCTTTGTATCATGCTATTGCTTCCCGTATGGCT
TTCATTTTCTCCTCCTTGTATAAATCCTGGTTGCTGTCTCTTTATGAGGAGTTGTGGCCCGTTGTCAGGC
AACGTGGCGTGGTGTGCACTGTGTTTGCTGACGCAACCCCCACTGGTTGGGGCATTGCCACCACCTGTCA
GCTCCTTTCCGGGACTTTCGCTTTCCCCCTCCCTATTGCCACGGCGGAACTCATCGCCGCCTGCCTTGCC
CGCTGCTGGACAGGGGCTCGGCTGTTGGGCACTGACAATTCCGTGGTGTTGTCGGGGAAATCATCGTCCT
TTCCTTGGCTGCTCGCCTGTGTTGCCACCTGGATTCTGCGCGGGACGTCCTTCTGCTACGTCCCTTCGGC
CCTCAATCCAGCGGACCTTCCTTCCCGCGGCCTGCTGCCGGCTCTGCGGCCTCTTCCGCGTCTTCGCCTT
CGCCCTCAGACGAGTCGGATCTCCCTTTGGGCCGCCTCCCCGCGTCGACTTTAAGACCAATGACTTACAA
GGCAGCTGTAGATCTTAGCCACTTTTTAAAAGAAAAGGGGGGACTGGAAGGGCTAATTCACTCCCAACGA
AGACAAGATCTGCTTTTTGCTTGTACTGGGTCTCTCTGGTTAGACCAGATCTGAGCCTGGGAGCTCTCTG
GCTAACTAGGGAACCCACTGCTTAAGCCTCAATAAAGCTTGCCTTGAGTGCTTCAAGTAGTGTGTGCCCG
TCTGTTGTGTGACTCTGGTAACTAGAGATCCCTCAGACCCTTTTAGTCAGTGTGGAAAATCTCTAGCAGT
ACGTATAGTAGTTCATGTCATCTTATTATTCAGTATTTATAACTTGCAAAGAAATGAATATCAGAGAGTG
AGAGGAACTTGTTTATTGCAGCTTATAATGGTTACAAATAAAGCAATAGCATCACAAATTTCACAAATAA
AGCATTTTTTTCACTGCATTCTAGTTGTGGTTTGTCCAAACTCATCAATGTATCTTATCATGTCTGGCTC
TAGCTATCCCGCCCCTAACTCCGCCCATCCCGCCCCTAACTCCGCCCAGTTCCGCCCATTCTCCGCCCCA
TGGCTGACTAATTTTTTTTATTTATGCAGAGGCCGAGGCCGCCTCGGCCTCTGAGCTATTCCAGAAGTAG
TGAGGAGGCTTTTTTGGAGGCCTAGGGACGTACCCAATTCGCCCTATAGTGAGTCGTATTACGCGCGCTC
ACTGGCCGTCGTTTTACAACGTCGTGACTGGGAAAACCCTGGCGTTACCCAACTTAATCGCCTTGCAGCA
CATCCCCCTTTCGCCAGCTGGCGTAATAGCGAAGAGGCCCGCACCGATCGCCCTTCCCAACAGTTGCGCA
GCCTGAATGGCGAATGGG
[124 nt withheld, positions 8279-8402]
C
[91 nt withheld, positions 8404-8494]
A
[49 nt withheld, positions 8496-8544]
CCTTTGACGTTGGAGTCCACGTTCTTT
[37 nt withheld, positions 8572-8608]
ACCCTATCTCGGTCTATTCTTTTGATTTATAAGGGATTTTGCCGATTTCGGCCTATTGGTTAAAAAATGA
GCTGATTTAACAAAAATTTAACGCGAATTTTAACAAAATATTAACGCTTACAATTTAGGTGGCACTTTTC
GGGGAAATGTGCGCGGAACCCCTATTTGTTTATTTTTCTAAATACATTCAAATATGTATCCGCTCATGAG
ACAATAACCCTGATAAATGCTTCAATAATATTGAAAAAGGAAGAGTATGAGTATTCAACATTTCCGTGTC
GCCCTTATTCCCTTTTTTGCGGCATTTTGCCTTCCTGTTTTTGCTCACCCAGAAACGCTGGTGAAAGTAA
AAGATGCTGAAGATCAGTTGGGTGCACGAGTGGGTTACATCGAACTGGATCTCAACAGCGGTAAGATCCT
TGAGAGTTTTCGCCCCGAAGAACGTTTTCCAATGATGAGCACTTTTAAAGTTCTGCTATGTGGCGCGGTA
TTATCCCGTATTGACGCCGGGCAAGAGCAACTCGGTCGCCGCATACACTATTCTCAGAATGACTTGGTTG
AGTACTCACCAGTCACAGAAAAGCATCTTACGGATGGCATGACAGTAAGAGAATTATGCAGTGCTGCCAT
AACCATGAGTGATAACACTGCGGCCAACTTACTTCTGACAACGATCGGAGGACCGAAGGAGCTAACCGCT
TTTTTGCACAACATGGGGGATCATGTAACTCGCCTTGATCGTTGGGAACCGGAGCTGAATGAAGCCATAC
CAAACGACGAGCGTGACACCACGATGCCTGTAGCAATGGCAACAACGTTGCGCAAACTATTAACTGGCGA
ACTACTTACTCTAGCTTCCCGGCAACAATTAATAGACTGGATGGAGGCGGATAAAGTTGCAGGACCACTT
CTGCGCTCGGCCCTTCCGGCTGGCTGGTTTATTGCTGATAAATCTGGAGCCGGTGAGCGTGGGTCTCGCG
GTATCATTGCAGCACTGGGGCCAGATGGTAAGCCCTCCCGTATCGTAGTTATCTACACGACGGGGAGTCA
GGCAACTATGGATGAACGAAATAGACAGATCGCTGAGATAGGTGCCTCACTGATTAAGCATTGGTAACTG
TCAGACCAAGTTTACTCATATATACTTTAGATTGATTTAAAACTTCATTTTTAATTTAAAAGGATCTAGG
TGAAGATCCTTTTTGATAATCTCATGACCAAAATCCCTTAACGTGAGTTTTCGTTCCACTGAGCGTCAGA
CCCCGTAGAAAAGATCAAAGGATCTTCTTGAGATCCTTTTTTTCTGCGCGTAATCTGCTGCTTGCAAACA
AAAAAACCACCGCTACCAGCGGTGGTTTGTTTGCCGGATCAAGAGCTACCAACTCTTTTTCCGAAGGTAA
CTGGCTTCAGCAGAGCGCAGATACCAAATACTGTTCTTCTAGTGTAGCCGTAGTTAGGCCACCACTTCAA
GAACTCTGTAGCACCGCCTACATACCTCGCTCTGCTAATCCTGTTACCAGTGGCTGCTGCCAGTGGCGAT
AAGTCGTGTCTTACCGGGTTGGACTCAAGACGATAGTTACCGGATAAGGCGCAGCGGTCGGGCTGAACGG
GGGGTTCGTGCACACAGCCCAGCTTGGAGCGAACGACCTACACCGAACTGAGATACCTACAGCGTGAGCT
ATGAGAAAGCGCCACGCTTCCCGAAGGGAGAAAGGCGGACAGGTATCCGGTAAGCGGCAGGGTCGGAACA
GGAGAGCGCACGAGGGAGCTTCCAGGGGGAAACGCCTGGTATCTTTATAGTCCTGTCGGGTTTCGCCACC
TCTGACTTGAGCGTCGATTTTTGTGATGCTCGTCAGGGGGGCGGAGCCTATGGAAAAACGCCAGCAACGC
GGCCTTTTTACGGTTCCTGGCCTTTTGCTGGCCTTTTGCTCACATGTTCTTTCCTGCGTTATCCCCTGAT
TCTGTGGATAACCGTATTACCGCCTTTGAGTGAGCTGATACCGCTCGCCGCAGCCGAACGACCGAGCGCA
GCGAGTCAGTGAGCGAGGAAGCGGAAGAGCGCCCAATACGCAAACCGCCTCTCCCCGCGCGTTGGCCGAT
TCATTAATGCAGCTGGCACGACAGGTTTCCCGACTGGAAAGCGGGCAGTGAGCGCAACGCAATTAATGTG
AGTTAGCTCACTCATTAGGCACCCCAGGCTTTACACTTTATGCTTCCGGCTCGTATGTTGTGTGGAATTG
TGAGCGGATAACAATTTCACACAGGAAACAGCTATGACCATGATTACGCCAAGCGCGCAATTAACCCTCA
CTAAAGGGAACAAAAGCTGGAGCTGCAAGC
Features (pLannotate 1.2.2; 34 found; start..end, strand, type, name):
      5..231     +  promoter       RSV promoter: Rous sarcoma virus enhancer/promoter
    232..412     +  LTR            5' LTR (truncated): truncated 5' long terminal repeat (LTR) from HIV-1
    459..584     +  misc_feature   HIV-1 Ψ: packaging signal of human immunodeficiency virus type 1
    568..931     +  CDS            HIV-1 gag (fragment): gag protein from human immunodeficiency virus 1; gag
   1077..1310    +  misc_feature   RRE: The Rev response element (RRE) of HIV-1 allows for Rev-dependent mRNA export from the nucleus to the cytoplasm.
   1687..1713    +  CDS            Rev (fragment): human immunodeficiency virus 1 (HIV-1) Rev protein; rev; enhances nuclear export of unspliced and incompletely spliced viral mRNAs
   1720..1743    +  promoter       SV40 promoter (fragment): SV40 early promoter
   1744..1815    +  promoter       SV40 promoter (fragment): SV40 enhancer and early promoter
   1839..1974    +  rep_origin     SV40 ori: SV40 origin of replication
   2020..2616    +  CDS            PuroR (fragment): puromycin N-acetyltransferase; pac from Streptomyces; confers resistance to puromycin
   2665..2782    +  misc_feature   cPPT/CTS: central polypurine tract and central termination sequence of HIV-1
   2847..2913    +  CDS            small t antigen (fragment): SV40 (simian virus 40) small t antigen
   2920..4098    +  promoter       EF-1α promoter: strong constitutive promoter for human elongation factor EF-1α
   4119..4136    +  protein_bind   attB1 (fragment): mutant version of attB; core recombination site for the Gateway® BP reaction BP Clonase™
   4142..6619    +  CDS            HIF1A: HIF1A_HUMAN - Also known as BHLHE78, MOP1 From Homo sapiens (Human).
   6627..6644    -  protein_bind   attB2 (fragment): mutant version of attB; core recombination site for the Gateway® BP reaction BP Clonase™
   6653..6694    +  CDS            V5 tag: epitope tag from simian virus 5
   6710..6763    +  promoter       U6 promoter (fragment): RNA polymerase III promoter for human U6 snRNA
   6805..7393    +  misc_feature   WPRE: woodchuck hepatitis virus posttranscriptional regulatory element
   7444..7463    +  misc_feature   cPPT/CTS (fragment): central polypurine tract and central termination sequence of HIV-1
   7465..7698    +  LTR            3' LTR (ΔU3): self-inactivating 3' long terminal repeat (LTR) from HIV-1
   7776..7897    +  polyA_signal   SV40 poly(A) signal: SV40 polyadenylation signal
   7937..8072    +  rep_origin     SV40 ori: SV40 origin of replication
   8093..8111    -  promoter       T7 promoter: promoter for bacteriophage T7 RNA polymerase
   8119..8274    +  CDS            lacZα (fragment): LacZα fragment of β-galactosidase; lacZ fragment
   8279..8707    +  rep_origin     f1 ori (sequence partly withheld): f1 bacteriophage origin of replication; arrow indicates direction of (+) strand synthesis
   8760..8864    +  promoter       AmpR promoter: bla
   8865..9725    +  CDS            AmpR: β-lactamase; bla; confers resistance to ampicillin, carbenicillin, and related antibiotics
   9896..10484   +  rep_origin     ori: high-copy-number ColE1/pMB1/pBR322/pUC origin of replication
  10667..10759   +  CDS            lacI (fragment): lac repressor; lacI; The lac repressor binds to the lac operator to inhibit transcription in E. coli. This inhibition can be relieved by adding lactose or isopropyl-β-D-thiogalactopyranoside (IPTG).
  10772..10793   +  protein_bind   CAP binding site: CAP binding activates transcription in the presence of cAMP. E. coli catabolite activator protein
  10808..10838   +  promoter       lac promoter: promoter for the E. coli lac operon
  10842..10864   +  protein_bind   lac operator (fragment): The lac repressor binds to the lac operator to inhibit transcription in E. coli. This inhibition can be relieved by adding lactose or isopropyl-β-D-thiogalactopyranoside (IPTG). lac repressor encoded by lacI
  10907..10925   +  promoter       T3 promoter: promoter for bacteriophage T3 RNA polymerase
