[The description below was written by a language model from this plasmid's Addgene catalogue record and pLannotate feature annotations shown in this document.]
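Description:
TFORF3296 is a third-generation-style, self-inactivating lentiviral expression plasmid built on the pLX_TRC317 backbone and carrying the human transcription factor HIF1A (hypoxia-inducible factor 1 alpha; the depositor's reference transcript is NM_001530.3). It belongs to a barcoded transcription factor ORF collection in which each clone carries a unique 24-bp barcode, so that the overexpressed factor can be identified in pooled screens. The barcode is not annotated as a separate feature in the table. In bacteria the plasmid is maintained through a high-copy ColE1/pUC-type origin and ampicillin resistance. An f1 origin and remnants of a lac/T7/T3 cloning region are also present. The depositor warns that recombination can occur, which is common for LTR-containing plasmids.

The viral genome is transcribed from an RSV promoter fused to a truncated HIV-1 5' LTR, followed by the Ψ packaging signal, a partial gag sequence, the RRE for Rev-dependent nuclear export, and a cPPT/CTS element. It ends in a ΔU3 3' LTR that inactivates LTR promoter activity after integration. Two cassettes sit inside it. An SV40 early promoter drives puromycin N-acetyltransferase for selection of transduced mammalian cells. The strong constitutive EF-1α promoter drives the HIF1A ORF, which was inserted by Gateway recombination and is flanked by attB1 and attB2 sites. A V5 epitope tag lies just downstream of attB2, although the record does not state whether it is translated in frame with the ORF. A WPRE follows to enhance transcript stability and expression. The construct is intended for producing lentivirus to overexpress HIF1A stably, either individually or within pooled screens such as directed-differentiation studies.
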