Addgene plasmid #144772: TFORF3296
Purpose: Lentiviral vector for overexpressing transcription factor ORFs with unique 24-bp barcodes. Barcodes facilitate identification of transcription factors in pooled screens.
Depositing lab: Feng Zhang. Depositing organization: Broad Institute. Publication: A transcription factor atlas of directed differentiation. Joung J, Ma S, Tay T, Geiger-Schuller KR, Kirchgatterer PC, Verdine VK, Guo B, Arias-Garcia MA, Allen WE, Singh A, Kuksenko O, Abudayyeh OO, Gootenberg JS, Fu Z, Macrae RK, Buenrostro JD, Regev A, Zhang F. Cell. 2023 Jan 5;186(1):209-229.e26. doi: 10.1016/j.cell.2022.11.026. PubMed 36608654.
Backbone
  Vector backbone: pLX_TRC317
  Backbone manufacturer: Broad Institute Genetic Perturbation Platform
  Backbone size w/o insert (bp): 8264
  Vector type: Mammalian Expression, Lentiviral
  Selectable markers: Puromycin
Growth in bacteria
  Bacterial resistance: Ampicillin, 100 μg/mL
  Growth temperature: 37°C
  Growth strain: NEB Stable
  Copy number: High Copy
Gene/Insert
  Gene/Insert name: HIF1A
  Species: H. sapiens (human)
  Insert size (bp): 2684
  Entrez Gene: HIF1A (a.k.a. HIF-1-alpha, HIF-1A, HIF-1alpha, HIF1, HIF1-ALPHA, MOP1, PASD8, bHLHe78)
  Promoter: EF1a
  Cloning method: Gateway Cloning
  Sequencing primers: 5′ GGGTGGAGACTGAAGTTAGGCCAG; 3′ CACATAGCGTAAAAGGAGCAACATAG
Resource information
  A portion of this plasmid was derived from a plasmid made by: Broad Institute Genetic Perturbation Platform
Terms and licenses: Academic/Nonprofit Terms; Industry Terms: Not Available to Industry
Depositor comments: NM_001530.3 Please test multiple small colonies in case of plasmid recombination. To make this collection available in a timely manner, a portion of this collection was not fully sequenced by Addgene. If an Addgene verified full plasmid sequence is not available, please contact us prior to placing an order to request the full sequence.
How to cite: TFORF3296 was a gift from Feng Zhang (Addgene plasmid # 144772 ; http://n2t.net/addgene:144772 ; RRID:Addgene_144772)
