>Addgene plasmid #144772 | TFORF3296 | depositor partial sequence | sequence record 286431 | Insert
ATCGATTGATCAACAAGTTTGTACAAAAAAGTTGGCATGGAGGGCGCTGGCGGCGCGAACGACAAGAAAA
AGATAAGTTCTGAACGTCGAAAAGAAAAGTCTCGAGATGCAGCCAGATCTCGGCGAAGTAAAGAATCTGA
AGTTTTTTATGAGCTTGCTCATCAGTTGCCACTTCCACATAATGTGAGTTCGCATCTTGATAAGGCCTCT
GTGATGAGGCTTACCATCAGCTATTTGCGTGTGAGGAAACTTCTGGATGCTGGTGATTTGGATATTGAAG
ATGACATGAAAGCACAGATGAATTGCTTTTATTTGAAAGCCTTGGATGGTTTTGTTATGGTTCTCACAGA
TGATGGTGACATGATTTACATTTCTGATAATGTGAACAAATACATGGGATTAACTCAGTTTGAACTAACT
GGACACAGTGTGTTTGATTTTACTCATCCATGTGACCATGAGGAAATGAGAGAAATGCTTACACACAGAA
ATGGCCTTGTGAAAAAGGGTAAAGAACAAAACACACAGCGAAGCTTTTTTCTCAGAATGAAGTGTACCCT
AACTAGCCGAGGAAGAACTATGAACATAAAGTCTGCAACATGGAAGGTATTGCACTGCACAGGCCACATT
CACGTATATGATACCAACAGTAACCAACCTCAGTGTGGGTATAAGAAACCACCTATGACCTGCTTGGTGC
TGATTTGTGAACCCATTCCTCACCCATCAAATATTGAAATTCCTTTAGATAGCAAGACTTTCCTCAGTCG
ACACAGCCTGGATATGAAATTTTCTTATTGTGATGAAAGAATTACCGAATTGATGGGATATGAGCCAGAA
GAACTTTTAGGCCGCTCAATTTATGAATATTATCATGCTTTGGACTCTGATCATCTGACCAAAACTCATC
ATGATATGTTTACTAAAGGACAAGTCACCACAGGACAGTACAGGATGCTTGCCAAAAGAGGTGGATATGT
CTGGGTTGAAACTCAAGCAACTGTCATATATAACACCAAGAATTCTCAACCACAGTGCATTGTATGTGTG
AATTACGTTGTGAGTGGTATTATTCAGCACGACTTGATTTTCTCCCTTCAACAAACAGAATGTGTCCTTA
AACCGGTTGAATCTTCAGATATGAAAATGACTCAGCTATTCACCAAAGTTGAATCAGAAGATACAAGTAG
CCTCTTTGACAAACTTAAGAAGGAACCTGATGCTTTAACTTTGCTGGCCCCAGCCGCTGGAGACACAATC
ATATCTTTAGATTTTGGCAGCAACGACACAGAAACTGATGACCAGCAACTTGAGGAAGTACCATTATATA
ATGATGTAATGCTCCCCTCACCCAACGAAAAATTACAGAATATAAATTTGGCAATGTCTCCATTACCCAC
CGCTGAAACGCCAAAGCCACTTCGAAGTAGTGCTGACCCTGCACTCAATCAAGAAGTTGCATTAAAATTA
GAACCAAATCCAGAGTCACTGGAACTTTCTTTTACCATGCCCCAGATTCAGGATCAGACACCTAGTCCTT
CCGATGGAAGCACTAGACAAAGTTCACCTGAGCCTAATAGTCCCAGTGAATATTGTTTTTATGTGGATAG
TGATATGGTCAATGAATTCAAGTTGGAATTGGTAGAAAAACTTTTTGCTGAAGACACAGAAGCAAAGAAC
CCATTTTCTACTCAGGACACAGATTTAGACTTGGAGATGTTAGCTCCCTATATCCCAATGGATGATGACT
TCCAGTTACGTTCCTTCGATCAGTTGTCACCATTAGAAAGCAGTTCCGCAAGCCCTGAAAGCGCAAGTCC
TCAAAGCACAGTTACAGTATTCCAGCAGACTCAAATACAAGAACCTACTGCTAATGCCACCACTACCACT
GCCACCACTGATGAATTAAAAACAGTGACAAAAGACCGTATGGAAGACATTAAAATATTGATTGCATCTC
CATCTCCTACCCACATACATAAAGAAACTACTAGTGCCACATCATCACCATATAGAGATACTCAAAGTCG
GACAGCCTCACCAAACAGAGCAGGAAAAGGAGTCATAGAACAGACAGAAAAATCTCATCCAAGAAGCCCT
AACGTGTTATCTGTCGCTTTGAGTCAAAGAACTACAGTTCCTGAGGAAGAACTAAATCCAAAGATACTAG
CTTTGCAGAATGCTCAGAGAAAGCGAAAAATGGAACATGATGGTTCACTTTTTCAAGCAGTAGGAATTGG
AACATTATTACAGCAGCCAGACGATCATGCAGCTACTACATCACTTTCTTGGAAACGTGTAAAAGGATGC
AAATCTAGTGAACAGAATGGAATGGAGCAAAAGACAATTATTTTAATACCCTCTGATTTAGCATGTAGAC
TGCTGGGGCAATCAATGGATGAAAGTGGATTACCACAGCTGACCAGTTATGATTGTGAAGTTAATGCTCC
TATACAAGGCAGCAGAAACCTACTGCAGGGTGAAGAATTACTCAGAGCTTTGGATCAAGTTAACTGACCA
ACTTTCTTGTACAAAGTGGTTGATATCGGTAAGCCTATCCCTAACCCTCTCCTCGGTCTCGATTCTACGT
AGTAATGAACTAGTCCGTAACTTGAAAGTATTTCGATTTCTTGGCTTTATATATCTTGTGGAAAGGACGA
CCCACAATGCGGTACGTGCAGGGA
