>Addgene plasmid #144772 | TFORF3296 | depositor partial sequence | sequence record 286432 | Barcode
CCCACAATGCGGTACGTGCAGGGA
